>Addgene plasmid #240589 | pET21a asyn(66-140) E104A/E105A | addgene full sequence | sequence record 481918 | Addgene NGS Result
TGGCGAATGGG
[124 nt withheld, positions 12-135]
C
[91 nt withheld, positions 137-227]
A
[49 nt withheld, positions 229-277]
CCTTTGACGTTGGAGTCCACGTTCTTT
[37 nt withheld, positions 305-341]
ACCCTATCTCGGTCTATTCTTTTGATTTATAAGGGATTTTGCCGATTTCGGCCTATTGGTTAAAAAATGA
GCTGATTTAACAAAAATTTAACGCGAATTTTAACAAAATATTAACGCTTACAATTTAGGTGGCACTTTTC
GGGGAAATGTGCGCGGAACCCCTATTTGTTTATTTTTCTAAATACATTCAAATATGTATCCGCTCATGAG
ACAATAACCCTGATAAATGCTTCAATAATATTGAAAAAGGAAGAGTATGAGTATTCAACATTTCCGTGTC
GCCCTTATTCCCTTTTTTGCGGCATTTTGCCTTCCTGTTTTTGCTCACCCAGAAACGCTGGTGAAAGTAA
AAGATGCTGAAGATCAGTTGGGTGCACGAGTGGGTTACATCGAACTGGATCTCAACAGCGGTAAGATCCT
TGAGAGTTTTCGCCCCGAAGAACGTTTTCCAATGATGAGCACTTTTAAAGTTCTGCTATGTGGCGCGGTA
TTATCCCGTATTGACGCCGGGCAAGAGCAACTCGGTCGCCGCATACACTATTCTCAGAATGACTTGGTTG
AGTACTCACCAGTCACAGAAAAGCATCTTACGGATGGCATGACAGTAAGAGAATTATGCAGTGCTGCCAT
AACCATGAGTGATAACACTGCGGCCAACTTACTTCTGACAACGATCGGAGGACCGAAGGAGCTAACCGCT
TTTTTGCACAACATGGGGGATCATGTAACTCGCCTTGATCGTTGGGAACCGGAGCTGAATGAAGCCATAC
CAAACGACGAGCGTGACACCACGATGCCTGCAGCAATGGCAACAACGTTGCGCAAACTATTAACTGGCGA
ACTACTTACTCTAGCTTCCCGGCAACAATTAATAGACTGGATGGAGGCGGATAAAGTTGCAGGACCACTT
CTGCGCTCGGCCCTTCCGGCTGGCTGGTTTATTGCTGATAAATCTGGAGCCGGTGAGCGTGGGTCTCGCG
GTATCATTGCAGCACTGGGGCCAGATGGTAAGCCCTCCCGTATCGTAGTTATCTACACGACGGGGAGTCA
GGCAACTATGGATGAACGAAATAGACAGATCGCTGAGATAGGTGCCTCACTGATTAAGCATTGGTAACTG
TCAGACCAAGTTTACTCATATATACTTTAGATTGATTTAAAACTTCATTTTTAATTTAAAAGGATCTAGG
TGAAGATCCTTTTTGATAATCTCATGACCAAAATCCCTTAACGTGAGTTTTCGTTCCACTGAGCGTCAGA
CCCCGTAGAAAAGATCAAAGGATCTTCTTGAGATCCTTTTTTTCTGCGCGTAATCTGCTGCTTGCAAACA
AAAAAACCACCGCTACCAGCGGTGGTTTGTTTGCCGGATCAAGAGCTACCAACTCTTTTTCCGAAGGTAA
CTGGCTTCAGCAGAGCGCAGATACCAAATACTGTCCTTCTAGTGTAGCCGTAGTTAGGCCACCACTTCAA
GAACTCTGTAGCACCGCCTACATACCTCGCTCTGCTAATCCTGTTACCAGTGGCTGCTGCCAGTGGCGAT
AAGTCGTGTCTTACCGGGTTGGACTCAAGACGATAGTTACCGGATAAGGCGCAGCGGTCGGGCTGAACGG
GGGGTTCGTGCACACAGCCCAGCTTGGAGCGAACGACCTACACCGAACTGAGATACCTACAGCGTGAGCT
ATGAGAAAGCGCCACGCTTCCCGAAGGGAGAAAGGCGGACAGGTATCCGGTAAGCGGCAGGGTCGGAACA
GGAGAGCGCACGAGGGAGCTTCCAGGGGGAAACGCCTGGTATCTTTATAGTCCTGTCGGGTTTCGCCACC
TCTGACTTGAGCGTCGATTTTTGTGATGCTCGTCAGGGGGGCGGAGCCTATGGAAAAACGCCAGCAACGC
GGCCTTTTTACGGTTCCTGGCCTTTTGCTGGCCTTTTGCTCACATGTTCTTTCCTGCGTTATCCCCTGAT
TCTGTGGATAACCGTATTACCGCCTTTGAGTGAGCTGATACCGCTCGCCGCAGCCGAACGACCGAGCGCA
GCGAGTCAGTGAGCGAGGAAGCGGAAGAGCGCCTGATGCGGTATTTTCTCCTTACGCATCTGTGCGGTAT
TTCACACCGCAATGGTGCACTCTCAGTACAATCTGCTCTGATGCCGCATAGTTAAGCCAGTATACACTCC
GCTATCGCTACGTGACTGGGTCATGGCTGCGCCCCGACACCCGCCAACACCCGCTGACGCGCCCTGACGG
GCTTGTCTGCTCCCGGCATCCGCTTACAGACAAGCTGTGACCGTCTCCGGGAGCTGCATGTGTCAGAGGT
TTTCACCGTCATCACCGAAACGCGCGAGGCAGCTGCGGTAAAGCTCATCAGCGTGGTCGTGAAGCGATTC
ACAGATGTCTGCCTGTTCATCCGCGTCCAGCTCGTTGAGTTTCTCCAGAAGCGTTAATGTCTGGCTTCTG
ATAAAGCGGGCCATGTTAAGGGCGGTTTTTTCCTGTTTGGTCACTGATGCCTCCGTGTAAGGGGGATTTC
TGTTCATGGGGGTAATGATACCGATGAAACGAGAGAGGATGCTCACGATACGGGTTACTGATGATGAACA
TGCCCGGTTACTGGAACGTTGTGAGGGTAAACAACTGGCGGTATGGATGCGGCGGGACCAGAGAAAAATC
ACTCAGGGTCAATGCCAGCGCTTCGTTAATACAGATGTAGGTGTTCCACAGGGTAGCCAGCAGCATCCTG
CGATGCAGATCCGGAACATAATGGTGCAGGGCGCTGACTTCCGCGTTTCCAGACTTTACGAAACACGGAA
ACCGAAGACCATTCATGTTGTTGCTCAGGTCGCAGACGTTTTGCAGCAGCAGTCGCTTCACGTTCGCTCG
CGTATCGGTGATTCATTCTGCTAACCAGTAAGGCAACCCCGCCAGCCTAGCCGGGTCCTCAACGACAGGA
GCACGATCATGCGCACCCGTGGGGCCGCCATGCCGGCGATAATGGCCTGCTTCTCGCCGAAACGTTTGGT
GGCGGGACCAGTGACGAAGGCTTGAGCGAGGGCGTGCAAGATTCCGAATACCGCAAGCGACAGGCCGATC
ATCGTCGCGCTCCAGCGAAAGCGGTCCTCGCCGAAAATGACCCAGAGCGCTGCCGGCACCTGTCCTACGA
GTTGCATGATAAAGAAGACAGTCATAAGTGCGGCGACGATAGTCATGCCCCGCGCCCACCGGAAGGAGCT
GACTGGGTTGAAGGCTCTCAAGGGCATCGGTCGAGATCCCGGTGCCTAATGAGTGAGCTAACTTACATTA
ATTGCGTTGCGCTCACTGCCCGCTTTCCAGTCGGGAAACCTGTCGTGCCAGCTGCATTAATGAATCGGCC
AACGCGCGGGGAGAGGCGGTTTGCGTATTGGGCGCCAGGGTGGTTTTTCTTTTCACCAGTGAGACGGGCA
ACAGCTGATTGCCCTTCACCGCCTGGCCCTGAGAGAGTTGCAGCAAGCGGTCCACGCTGGTTTGCCCCAG
CAGGCGAAAATCCTGTTTGATGGTGGTTAACGGCGGGATATAACATGAGCTGTCTTCGGTATCGTCGTAT
CCCACTACCGAGATATCCGCACCAACGCGCAGCCCGGACTCGGTAATGGCGCGCATTGCGCCCAGCGCCA
TCTGATCGTTGGCAACCAGCATCGCAGTGGGAACGATGCCCTCATTCAGCATTTGCATGGTTTGTTGAAA
ACCGGACATGGCACTCCAGTCGCCTTCCCGTTCCGCTATCGGCTGAATTTGATTGCGAGTGAGATATTTA
TGCCAGCCAGCCAGACGCAGACGCGCCGAGACAGAACTTAATGGGCCCGCTAACAGCGCGATTTGCTGGT
GACCCAATGCGACCAGATGCTCCACGCCCAGTCGCGTACCGTCTTCATGGGAGAAAATAATACTGTTGAT
GGGTGTCTGGTCAGAGACATCAAGAAATAACGCCGGAACATTAGTGCAGGCAGCTTCCACAGCAATGGCA
TCCTGGTCATCCAGCGGATAGTTAATGATCAGCCCACTGACGCGTTGCGCGAGAAGATTGTGCACCGCCG
CTTTACAGGCTTCGACGCCGCTTCGTTCTACCATCGACACCACCACGCTGGCACCCAGTTGATCGGCGCG
AGATTTAATCGCCGCGACAATTTGCGACGGCGCGTGCAGGGCCAGACTGGAGGTGGCAACGCCAATCAGC
AACGACTGTTTGCCCGCCAGTTGTTGTGCCACGCGGTTGGGAATGTACTTCAGCTCCGCCATCGCCGCTT
CCACTTTTTCCCGCGTTTTCGCAGAAACGTGGCTGGCCTGGTTCACCACGCGGGAAACGGTCTGATAAGA
GACACCGGCATACTCTGCGACATCGTATAACGTTACTGGTTTCACATTCACCACCCTGAATTGACTCTCT
TCCGGGCGCTATCATGCCATACCGCGAAAGGTTTTGCGCCATTCGATGGTGTCCGGGATCTCGACGCTCT
CCCTTATGCGACTCCTGCATTAGGAAGCAGCCCAGTAGTAGGTTGAGGCCGTTGAGCACCGCCGCCGCAA
GGAATGGTGCATGCAAGGAGATGGCGCCCAACAGTCCCCCGGCCACGGGGCCTGCCACCATACCCACGCC
GAAACAAGCGCTCATGAGCCCGAAGTGGCGAGCCCGATCTTCCCCATCGGTGATGTCGGCGATATAGGCG
CCAGCAACCGCACCTGTGGCGCCGGTGATGCCGGCCACGATGCGTCCGGCGTAGAGGATCGAGATCTCGA
TCCCGCGAAATTAATACGACTCACTATAGGGGAATTGTGAGCGGATAACAATTCCCCTCTAGAAATAATT
TTGTTTAACTTTAAGAAGGAGATATACATATGCATCACCATCATCACCACGATGACGATGACAAGGTTGG
AGGAGCAGTGGTGACGGGTGTGACAGCAGTAGCCCAGAAGACAGTTGAGGGAGCAGGGAGCATTGCAGCA
GCCACTGGCTTTGTCAAAAAGGACCAGTTGGGCAAGAATGCAGCAGGAGCCCCACAGGAAGGAATTCTGG
AAGATATGCCTGTGGATCCTGACAATGAGGCTTATGAAATGCCTTCTGAGGAAGGGTATCAAGACTATGA
ACCTGAAGCCTAACTCGAGCACCACCACCACCACCACTGAGATCCGGCTGCTAACAAAGCCCGAAAGGAA
GCTGAGTTGGCTGCTGCCACCGCTGAGCAATAACTAGCATAACCCCTTGGGGCCTCTAAACGGGTCTTGA
GGGGTTTTTTGCTGAAAGGAGGAACTATATCCGGAT
Features (pLannotate 1.2.2; 19 found; start..end, strand, type, name):
     12..440     +  rep_origin     f1 ori (sequence partly withheld): f1 bacteriophage origin of replication; arrow indicates direction of (+) strand synthesis
    493..597     +  promoter       AmpR promoter: bla
    598..1458    +  CDS            AmpR: β-lactamase; bla; confers resistance to ampicillin, carbenicillin, and related antibiotics
   1629..2217    +  rep_origin     ori: high-copy-number ColE1/pMB1/pBR322/pUC origin of replication
   2403..2542    -  misc_feature   bom: basis of mobility region from pBR322
   2644..2835    -  CDS            rop: Rop protein, which maintains plasmids at low copy number; rop
   2852..3232    +  CDS            YPB1_ECOLX: Protein predicted: Swiss-Prot protein existence level 4. From Escherichia coli.
   3304..3595    -  CDS            TcR (fragment): tetracycline efflux protein; tet; confers resistance to tetracycline
   3610..3631    -  protein_bind   CAP binding site: CAP binding activates transcription in the presence of cAMP. E. coli catabolite activator protein
   3644..4726    -  CDS            lacI: lac repressor; lacI; The lac repressor binds to the lac operator to inhibit transcription in E. coli. This inhibition can be relieved by adding lactose or isopropyl-β-D-thiogalactopyranoside (IPTG).
   4727..4804    -  promoter       lacI promoter: lacI
   4812..5091    -  CDS            TcR (fragment): tetracycline efflux protein; tet; confers resistance to tetracycline
   5113..5131    +  promoter       T7 promoter: promoter for bacteriophage T7 RNA polymerase
   5132..5156    +  protein_bind   lac operator: The lac repressor binds to the lac operator to inhibit transcription in E. coli. This inhibition can be relieved by adding lactose or isopropyl-β-D-thiogalactopyranoside (IPTG). lac repressor encoded by lacI
   5171..5193    +  RBS            RBS: efficient ribosome binding site from bacteriophage T7 gene 10 (Olins and Rangwala, 1989)
   5237..5461    +  CDS            SNCA (fragment): SYUA_HUMAN - Also known as NACP, PARK1. Experimental evidence at protein level: Swiss-Prot protein existence level 1. Neuronal protein that plays several roles in synaptic activity such as regulation of synaptic vesicle trafficking and subsequent neurotransmitter release. Participates as a monomer in synaptic vesicle exocytosis by enhancing vesicle priming, fusion and dilation of exocytotic fusion pores (PubMed:28288128, PubMed:30404828). Mechanistically, acts by increasing local Ca(2+) release from microdomains which is essential for the enhancement of ATP-induced exocytosis (PubMed:30404828)
   5471..5488    +  CDS            9xHis (fragment): 9xHis affinity tag
   5498..5547    +  CDS            SET1 (fragment): solubility-enhancement tag derived from T7 phage gene 10B
   5555..5602    +  terminator     T7 terminator: transcription terminator for bacteriophage T7 RNA polymerase
