[The description below was written by a language model from this plasmid's Addgene catalogue record and pLannotate feature annotations shown in this document.]
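Description:
pET21a asyn(66-140) E104A/E105A is a bacterial expression plasmid built on the pET21a backbone for overproducing an N-terminally truncated form of human alpha-synuclein (SNCA) in E. coli. The insert encodes residues 66–140 only and carries two glutamate-to-alanine substitutions at positions 104 and 105. The annotated SNCA fragment spans 225 nt, consistent with a 75-residue coding region. Transcription is driven by the T7 promoter, immediately followed by a lac operator and the phage T7 gene 10 ribosome binding site, and is ended by the T7 terminator. The plasmid also carries lacI under its own promoter, so expression stays repressed until it is induced with IPTG in a host that supplies T7 RNA polymerase.

The plasmid is selected with ampicillin through the β-lactamase gene. It replicates from a pBR322-type ColE1 origin, and the rop and bom elements are present, matching the low copy number in the catalogue entry. An f1 origin is included, and the short tetracycline-resistance fragments flanking lacI are nonfunctional pBR322 remnants. The catalogue lists a 6xHis tag at the N terminus of the insert, but the feature table only detects a His-coding stretch downstream of the SNCA fragment, where pET21a normally carries its C-terminal His tag. Whether that downstream sequence is translated depends on a stop codon, which the record does not show. About 40 nt lie unannotated between the ribosome binding site and the SNCA fragment, which could hold the N-terminal tag. According to the associated publication title, the construct belongs to a study defining charged residues essential for fibril formation by a lysosome-derived N-terminal truncation of alpha-synuclein, so it serves to produce recombinant mutant protein for such aggregation work.
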