Addgene plasmid #240589: pET21a asyn(66-140) E104A/E105A
Purpose: Overexpress truncated alpha-Synuclein protein
Depositing lab: Jennifer Lee. Depositing organization: National Heart, Lung, and Blood Institute (NHLBI). Publication: Defining essential charged residues in fibril formation of a lysosomal derived N-terminal alpha-synuclein truncation. McGlinchey RP, Ramos S, Dimitriadis EK, Wilson CB, Lee JC. Nat Commun. 2025 Apr 23;16(1):3825. doi: 10.1038/s41467-025-58899-9. PubMed 40268916.
Backbone
  Vector backbone: pET21a
  Vector type: Bacterial Expression
Growth in bacteria
  Bacterial resistance: Ampicillin, 100 μg/mL
  Growth temperature: 37°C
  Growth strain: DH5alpha
  Copy number: Low Copy
Gene/Insert
  Gene/Insert name: aSyn
  Species: H. sapiens (human)
  Mutation: aa 66-140 only, E104A, E105A
  Entrez Gene: SNCA (a.k.a. NACP, PARK1, PARK4, PD1)
  Promoter: T7
  Tag / fusion protein: 6xHis (N terminal on insert)
  Cloning method: Other
  Sequencing primers: 5′ T7 fwd
Terms and licenses: Academic/Nonprofit Terms; Industry Terms: Not Available to Industry
How to cite: pET21a asyn(66-140) E104A/E105A was a gift from Jennifer Lee (Addgene plasmid # 240589 ; http://n2t.net/addgene:240589 ; RRID:Addgene_240589)
